>Addgene plasmid #227126 | pGL4_10xUAS-CMVmin-BC0436-luc2 | addgene full sequence | sequence record 455207 | Addgene NGS Result
GGCCTAACTGGCCGGTACCTGAGCTCGCTAGCCTCGAGGATATCAAACAAGTTTGTACAAAAAAGCAGGC
TCCCTAACTGGCCGGTACCGAGTTTCTAGACGGAGTACTGTCCTCCGAGCGGAGTACTGTCCTCCGACTC
GAGCGGAGTACTGTCCTCCGATCGGAGTACTGTCCTCCGCGAATTCCGGAGTACTGTCCTCCGAAGACGC
TAGTGCCGGTACCGAGTTTCTAGACGGAGTACTGTCCTCCGAGCGGAGTACTGTCCTCCGACTCGAGCGG
AGTACTGTCCTCCGATCGGAGTACTGTCCTCCGCGAATTCCGGAGTACTGTCCTCCGAAGACGCTAGCGG
GGGGCTACAACTTTTCTATACAAAGTTGCGGTACCCGGGTCGAGTAGGCGTGTACGGTGGGAGGCCTATA
TAAGCAGAGCTCGTTTAGTGAACCGTCAGATCGCCTGGAGACGCCATCCACGCTGTTTTGACCTCCATAG
AAGACACCGGGACCGATCCAGCCCAACTTTGTATAATAAAGTTGAGCTAGTTGCTAAGTCTGCCGAGTAG
AATTAACCCTCACTAAAGGGTAGGTGACACTATTACTTACTACATCAAAACATAGACCGAGTACATTCTA
AATCCTTTTACTCCTATAGTGAGTCGTATTAGTAGACGCGAGTCAATGCATGTACGACAGCTTTCTTGTA
CAAAGTGGTTCGATATCAAGATCTGGCCTCGGCGGCCAAGCTTGGCAATCCGGTACTGTTGGTAAAGCCA
CCATGGAAGATGCCAAAAACATTAAGAAGGGCCCAGCGCCATTCTACCCACTCGAAGACGGGACCGCCGG
CGAGCAGCTGCACAAAGCCATGAAGCGCTACGCCCTGGTGCCCGGCACCATCGCCTTTACCGACGCACAT
ATCGAGGTGGACATTACCTACGCCGAGTACTTCGAGATGAGCGTTCGGCTGGCAGAAGCTATGAAGCGCT
ATGGGCTGAATACAAACCATCGGATCGTGGTGTGCAGCGAGAATAGCTTGCAGTTCTTCATGCCCGTGTT
GGGTGCCCTGTTCATCGGTGTGGCTGTGGCCCCAGCTAACGACATCTACAACGAGCGCGAGCTGCTGAAC
AGCATGGGCATCAGCCAGCCCACCGTCGTATTCGTGAGCAAGAAAGGGCTGCAAAAGATCCTCAACGTGC
AAAAGAAGCTACCGATCATACAAAAGATCATCATCATGGATAGCAAGACCGACTACCAGGGCTTCCAAAG
CATGTACACCTTCGTGACTTCCCATTTGCCACCCGGCTTCAACGAGTACGACTTCGTGCCCGAGAGCTTC
GACCGGGACAAAACCATCGCCCTGATCATGAACAGTAGTGGCAGTACCGGATTGCCCAAGGGCGTAGCCC
TACCGCACCGCACCGCTTGTGTCCGATTCAGTCATGCCCGCGACCCCATCTTCGGCAACCAGATCATCCC
CGACACCGCTATCCTCAGCGTGGTGCCATTTCACCACGGCTTCGGCATGTTCACCACGCTGGGCTACTTG
ATCTGCGGCTTTCGGGTCGTGCTCATGTACCGCTTCGAGGAGGAGCTATTCTTGCGCAGCTTGCAAGACT
ATAAGATTCAATCTGCCCTGCTGGTGCCCACACTATTTAGCTTCTTCGCTAAGAGCACTCTCATCGACAA
GTACGACCTAAGCAACTTGCACGAGATCGCCAGCGGCGGGGCGCCGCTCAGCAAGGAGGTAGGTGAGGCC
GTGGCCAAACGCTTCCACCTACCAGGCATCCGCCAGGGCTACGGCCTGACAGAAACAACCAGCGCCATTC
TGATCACCCCCGAAGGGGACGACAAGCCTGGCGCAGTAGGCAAGGTGGTGCCCTTCTTCGAGGCTAAGGT
GGTGGACTTGGACACCGGTAAGACACTGGGTGTGAACCAGCGCGGCGAGCTGTGCGTCCGTGGCCCCATG
ATCATGAGCGGCTACGTTAACAACCCCGAGGCTACAAACGCTCTCATCGACAAGGACGGCTGGCTGCACA
GCGGCGACATCGCCTACTGGGACGAGGACGAGCACTTCTTCATCGTGGACCGGCTGAAGAGCCTGATCAA
ATACAAGGGCTACCAGGTAGCCCCAGCCGAACTGGAGAGCATCCTGCTGCAACACCCCAACATCTTCGAC
GCCGGGGTCGCCGGCCTGCCCGACGACGATGCCGGCGAGCTGCCCGCCGCAGTCGTCGTGCTGGAACACG
GTAAAACCATGACCGAGAAGGAGATCGTGGACTATGTGGCCAGCCAGGTTACAACCGCCAAGAAGCTGCG
CGGTGGTGTTGTGTTCGTGGACGAGGTGCCTAAAGGACTGACCGGCAAGTTGGACGCCCGCAAGATCCGC
GAGATTCTCATTAAGGCCAAGAAGGGCGGCAAGATCGCCGTGTAATCTGCTTGCAAGAACTGGTTCAGTA
GCTTAAGCCACTTTGTGATCCACCTTAACAGCCACGGCTTCCCTCCCGAGGTGGAGGAGCAGGCCGCCGG
CACCCTGCCCATGAGCTGCGCCCAGGAGAGCGGCATGGATAGACACCCTGCTGCTTGCGCCAGCGCCAGG
ATCAACGTCTAACTGCAGTCTAGAGTCGGGGCGGCCGGCCGCTTCGAGCAGACATGATAAGATACATTGA
TGAGTTTGGACAAACCACAACTAGAATGCAGTGAAAAAAATGCTTTATTTGTGAAATTTGTGATGCTATT
GCTTTATTTGTAACCATTATAAGCTGCAATAAACAAGTTAACAACAACAATTGCATTCATTTTATGTTTC
AGGTTCAGGGGGAGGTGTGGGAGGTTTTTTAAAGCAAGTAAAACCTCTACAAATGTGGTAAAATCGATAA
GGATCCGTTTGCGTATTGGGCGCTCTTCCGCTGATCTGCGCAGCACCATGGCCTGAAATAACCTCTGAAA
GAGGAACTTGGTTAGCTACCTTCTGAGGCGGAAAGAACCAGCTGTGGAATGTGTGTCAGTTAGGGTGTGG
AAAGTCCCCAGGCTCCCCAGCAGGCAGAAGTATGCAAAGCATGCATCTCAATTAGTCAGCAACCAGGTGT
GGAAAGTCCCCAGGCTCCCCAGCAGGCAGAAGTATGCAAAGCATGCATCTCAATTAGTCAGCAACCATAG
TCCCGCCCCTAACTCCGCCCATCCCGCCCCTAACTCCGCCCAGTTCCGCCCATTCTCCGCCCCATGGCTG
ACTAATTTTTTTTATTTATGCAGAGGCCGAGGCCGCCTCTGCCTCTGAGCTATTCCAGAAGTAGTGAGGA
GGCTTTTTTGGAGGCCTAGGCTTTTGCAAAAAGCTCGATTCTTCTGACACTAGCGCCACCATGAAGAAGC
CCGAACTCACCGCTACCAGCGTTGAAAAATTTCTCATCGAGAAGTTCGACAGTGTGAGCGACCTGATGCA
GTTGTCGGAGGGCGAAGAGAGCCGAGCCTTCAGCTTCGATGTCGGCGGACGCGGCTATGTACTGCGGGTG
AATAGCTGCGCTGATGGCTTCTACAAAGACCGCTACGTGTACCGCCACTTCGCCAGCGCTGCACTACCCA
TCCCCGAAGTGTTGGACATCGGCGAGTTCAGCGAGAGCCTGACATACTGCATCAGTAGACGCGCCCAAGG
CGTTACTCTCCAAGACCTCCCCGAAACAGAGCTGCCTGCTGTGTTACAGCCTGTCGCCGAAGCTATGGAT
GCTATTGCCGCCGCCGACCTCAGTCAAACCAGCGGCTTCGGCCCATTCGGGCCCCAAGGCATCGGCCAGT
ACACAACCTGGCGGGATTTCATTTGCGCCATTGCTGATCCCCATGTCTACCACTGGCAGACCGTGATGGA
CGACACCGTGTCCGCCAGCGTAGCTCAAGCCCTGGACGAACTGATGCTGTGGGCCGAAGACTGTCCCGAG
GTGCGCCACCTCGTCCATGCCGACTTCGGCAGCAACAACGTCCTGACCGACAACGGCCGCATCACCGCCG
TAATCGACTGGTCCGAAGCTATGTTCGGGGACAGTCAGTACGAGGTGGCCAACATCTTCTTCTGGCGGCC
CTGGCTGGCTTGCATGGAGCAGCAGACTCGCTACTTCGAGCGCCGGCATCCCGAGCTGGCCGGCAGCCCT
CGTCTGCGAGCCTACATGCTGCGCATCGGCCTGGATCAGCTCTACCAGAGCCTCGTGGACGGCAACTTCG
ACGATGCTGCCTGGGCTCAAGGCCGCTGCGATGCCATCGTCCGCAGCGGGGCCGGCACCGTCGGTCGCAC
ACAAATCGCTCGCCGGAGCGCAGCCGTATGGACCGACGGCTGCGTCGAGGTGCTGGCCGACAGCGGCAAC
CGCCGGCCCAGTACACGACCGCGCGCTAAGGAGGTAGGTCGAGTTTAAACTCTAGAACCGGTCATGGCCG
CAATAAAATATCTTTATTTTCATTACATCTGTGTGTTGGTTTTTTGTGTGTTCGAACTAGATGCTGTCGA
CCGATGCCCTTGAGAGCCTTCAACCCAGTCAGCTCCTTCCGGTGGGCGCGGGGCATGACTATCGTCGCCG
CACTTATGACTGTCTTCTTTATCATGCAACTCGTAGGACAGGTGCCGGCAGCGCTCTTCCGCTTCCTCGC
TCACTGACTCGCTGCGCTCGGTCGTTCGGCTGCGGCGAGCGGTATCAGCTCACTCAAAGGCGGTAATACG
GTTATCCACAGAATCAGGGGATAACGCAGGAAAGAACATGTGAGCAAAAGGCCAGCAAAAGGCCAGGAAC
CGTAAAAAGGCCGCGTTGCTGGCGTTTTTCCATAGGCTCCGCCCCCCTGACGAGCATCACAAAAATCGAC
GCTCAAGTCAGAGGTGGCGAAACCCGACAGGACTATAAAGATACCAGGCGTTTCCCCCTGGAAGCTCCCT
CGTGCGCTCTCCTGTTCCGACCCTGCCGCTTACCGGATACCTGTCCGCCTTTCTCCCTTCGGGAAGCGTG
GCGCTTTCTCATAGCTCACGCTGTAGGTATCTCAGTTCGGTGTAGGTCGTTCGCTCCAAGCTGGGCTGTG
TGCACGAACCCCCCGTTCAGCCCGACCGCTGCGCCTTATCCGGTAACTATCGTCTTGAGTCCAACCCGGT
AAGACACGACTTATCGCCACTGGCAGCAGCCACTGGTAACAGGATTAGCAGAGCGAGGTATGTAGGCGGT
GCTACAGAGTTCTTGAAGTGGTGGCCTAACTACGGCTACACTAGAAGAACAGTATTTGGTATCTGCGCTC
TGCTGAAGCCAGTTACCTTCGGAAAAAGAGTTGGTAGCTCTTGATCCGGCAAACAAACCACCGCTGGTAG
CGGTGGTTTTTTTGTTTGCAAGCAGCAGATTACGCGCAGAAAAAAAGGATCTCAAGAAGATCCTTTGATC
TTTTCTACGGGGTCTGACGCTCAGTGGAACGAAAACTCACGTTAAGGGATTTTGGTCATGAGATTATCAA
AAAGGATCTTCACCTAGATCCTTTTAAATTAAAAATGAAGTTTTAAATCAATCTAAAGTATATATGAGTA
AACTTGGTCTGACAGCGGCCGCAAATGCTAAACCACTGCAGTGGTTACCAGTGCTTGATCAGTGAGGCAC
CGATCTCAGCGATCTGCCTATTTCGTTCGTCCATAGTGGCCTGACTCCCCGTCGTGTAGATCACTACGAT
TCGTGAGGGCTTACCATCAGGCCCCAGCGCAGCAATGATGCCGCGAGAGCCGCGTTCACCGGCCCCCGAT
TTGTCAGCAATGAACCAGCCAGCAGGGAGGGCCGAGCGAAGAAGTGGTCCTGCTACTTTGTCCGCCTCCA
TCCAGTCTATGAGCTGCTGTCGTGATGCTAGAGTAAGAAGTTCGCCAGTGAGTAGTTTCCGAAGAGTTGT
GGCCATTGCTACTGGCATCGTGGTATCACGCTCGTCGTTCGGTATGGCTTCGTTCAACTCTGGTTCCCAG
CGGTCAAGCCGGGTCACATGATCACCCATATTATGAAGAAATGCAGTCAGCTCCTTAGGGCCTCCGATCG
TTGTCAGAAGTAAGTTGGCCGCGGTGTTGTCGCTCATGGTAATGGCAGCACTACACAATTCTCTTACCGT
CATGCCATCCGTAAGATGCTTTTCCGTGACCGGCGAGTACTCAACCAAGTCGTTTTGTGAGTAGTGTATA
CGGCGACCAAGCTGCTCTTGCCCGGCGTCTATACGGGACAACACCGCGCCACATAGCAGTACTTTGAAAG
TGCTCATCATCGGGAATCGTTCTTCGGGGCGGAAAGACTCAAGGATCTTGCCGCTATTGAGATCCAGTTC
GATATAGCCCACTCTTGCACCCAGTTGATCTTCAGCATCTTTTACTTTCACCAGCGTTTCGGGGTGTGCA
AAAACAGGCAAGCAAAATGCCGCAAAGAAGGGAATGAGTGCGACACGAAAATGTTGGATGCTCATACTCG
TCCTTTTTCAATATTATTGAAGCATTTATCAGGGTTACTAGTACGTCTCTCAAGGATAAGTAAGTAATAT
TAAGGTACGGGAGGTATTGGACAGGCCGCAATAAAATATCTTTATTTTCATTACATCTGTGTGTTGGTTT
TTTGTGTGAATCGATAGTACTAACATACGCTCTCCATCAAAACAAAACGAAACAAAACAAACTAGCAAAA
TAGGCTGTCCCCAGTGCAAGTGCAGGTGCCAGAACATTTCTCT
Features (pLannotate 1.2.2; 25 found; start..end, strand, type, name):
     47..71      +  protein_bind   attB1: mutant version of attB; recombination site for the Gateway® BP reaction BP Clonase™
    101..119     +  protein_bind   5X UAS (fragment): five tandem copies of the "ScaI site" 17-mer CGGAGTACTGTCCTCCG, an upstream activating sequence (UAS) that efficiently binds yeast Gal4 (Webster et al., 1988; Pfeiffer et al., 2010) GAL4
    187..204     +  protein_bind   5X UAS (fragment): five tandem copies of the "ScaI site" 17-mer CGGAGTACTGTCCTCCG, an upstream activating sequence (UAS) that efficiently binds yeast Gal4 (Webster et al., 1988; Pfeiffer et al., 2010) GAL4
    235..253     +  protein_bind   5X UAS (fragment): five tandem copies of the "ScaI site" 17-mer CGGAGTACTGTCCTCCG, an upstream activating sequence (UAS) that efficiently binds yeast Gal4 (Webster et al., 1988; Pfeiffer et al., 2010) GAL4
    321..338     +  protein_bind   5X UAS (fragment): five tandem copies of the "ScaI site" 17-mer CGGAGTACTGTCCTCCG, an upstream activating sequence (UAS) that efficiently binds yeast Gal4 (Webster et al., 1988; Pfeiffer et al., 2010) GAL4
    358..378     -  protein_bind   attB4: mutant version of attB; core recombination site for the Gateway® BP reaction BP Clonase™
    394..431     +  promoter       minimal CMV promoter: human cytomegalovirus (CMV) immediate early promoter
    514..534     +  protein_bind   attB3: mutant version of attB; core recombination site for the Gateway® BP reaction BP Clonase™
    561..579     +  promoter       T3 promoter: promoter for bacteriophage T3 RNA polymerase
    643..661     -  promoter       T7 promoter: promoter for bacteriophage T7 RNA polymerase
    688..708     -  protein_bind   attB2: mutant version of attB; core recombination site for the Gateway® BP reaction BP Clonase™
    773..2425    +  CDS            luciferase: firefly luciferase synthetic luc2 version of the luciferase gene
   2429..2476    +  CDS            hCL1: non-ORF yeast peptide conferring ubiquitin-dependent degradation human codon-optimized
   2483..2599    +  CDS            hPEST: PEST degradation sequence from mouse ornithine decarboxylase human codon-optimized
   2648..2769    -  polyA_signal   SV40 poly(A) signal: SV40 polyadenylation signal
   2795..2926    -  CDS            LT_SV40 (fragment): Experimental evidence at protein level: Swiss-Prot protein existence level 1. Isoform 17kT antigen targets host RBL2 for degradation and promotes cell proliferation. Transactivates host cyclin A promoter through its J domain. From Simian virus 40 (SV40).
   2963..3320    +  promoter       SV40 promoter: SV40 enhancer and early promoter
   3351..4388    +  CDS            HygR: hygromycin B phosphotransferase confers resistance to hygromycin
   4412..4460    +  polyA_signal   poly(A) signal: synthetic polyadenylation signal
   4476..4607    +  CDS            TcR (fragment): tetracycline efflux protein; tet; confers resistance to tetracycline
   4787..5375    -  rep_origin     ori: high-copy-number ColE1/pMB1/pBR322/pUC origin of replication
   5575..6435    -  CDS            AmpR: β-lactamase confers resistance to ampicillin, carbenicillin, and related antibiotics
   6436..6477    -  promoter       AmpR promoter (fragment): bla
   6540..6588    +  polyA_signal   poly(A) signal: synthetic polyadenylation signal
   6602..6693    +  misc_feature   pause site: RNA polymerase II transcriptional pause signal from the human α2 globin gene
