[The description below was written by a language model from this plasmid's Addgene catalogue record and pLannotate feature annotations shown in this document.]
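Description:
pGL4_10xUAS-CMVmin-BC0436-luc2 is a synthetic mammalian reporter plasmid built on the pGL4 luciferase backbone and assembled by Gateway cloning, as reflected by the attB1, attB4, attB3 and attB2 sites that separate its modules. It is maintained in E. coli at high copy through a ColE1/pUC-type origin with ampicillin selection (AmpR). It also carries an SV40 enhancer/early promoter driving a hygromycin B phosphotransferase gene with a synthetic poly(A) signal, which would allow selection in mammalian cells. A synthetic poly(A) signal and an RNA polymerase II pause site from the human α2 globin gene sit upstream of the sensor cassette, a standard arrangement that limits read-through transcription from the backbone into the reporter.

The payload is a Gal4-responsive sensor. A cluster described as ten UAS elements (the annotation picks up several fragments of Gal4-binding 17-mers) lies between attB1 and attB4, followed by a minimal CMV promoter that has little activity without a bound activator. Downstream, between attB3 and attB2, is a short segment flanked by T3 and T7 promoter sequences. This position is consistent with the transcribed barcode BC0436, although the feature table does not annotate the barcode itself. Next comes the synthetic firefly luciferase luc2 fused to hCL1 and hPEST degradation sequences, which shorten reporter half-life, and the cassette ends with an SV40 poly(A) signal.

According to the record, the plasmid serves as the UAS sensor in split TEV assays. In such assays, reconstituted protease activity typically releases a Gal4-based transcription factor that switches on the reporter. The unique barcode allows many assays to be pooled and read out in multiplex, alongside a conventional luciferase readout.
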