Addgene plasmid #227126: pGL4_10xUAS-CMVmin-BC0436-luc2
Purpose: Barcoded assay, UAS sensor for split TEV assays; barcode BC0436
Depositing lab: Michael Wehr. Depositing organization: Systasy Bioscience GmbH. Publication: Polypharmacological profiling across protein target families and cellular pathways using the multiplexed cell-based assay platform safetyProfiler reveals efficacy, potency and side effects of drugs. Popovic L, Brankatschk B, Palladino G, Rossner MJ, Wehr MC. Biomed Pharmacother. 2024 Nov;180:117523. doi: 10.1016/j.biopha.2024.117523. Epub 2024 Oct 14. PubMed 39405910.
Backbone
  Vector backbone: pGL4
  Vector type: Mammalian Expression
Growth in bacteria
  Bacterial resistance: Ampicillin, 100 μg/mL
  Growth temperature: 37°C
  Growth strain: DH5alpha
  Copy number: High Copy
Gene/Insert
  Gene/Insert name: 10x clustered UAS element linked to CMV minimal promoter driving barcode 0436 and a luciferase reporter gene
  Species: Synthetic
  Cloning method: Gateway Cloning
Terms and licenses: Academic/Nonprofit Terms; Industry Terms: Not Available to Industry
How to cite: pGL4_10xUAS-CMVmin-BC0436-luc2 was a gift from Michael Wehr (Addgene plasmid # 227126 ; http://n2t.net/addgene:227126 ; RRID:Addgene_227126)
